>Addgene plasmid #14377 | pAG305GAL-ccdB-Cerulean | depositor full sequence | sequence record 8040 | Author sequence
TCGCGCGTTTCGGTGATGACGGTGAAAACCTCTGACACATGCAGCTCCCGGAGACGGTCACAGCTTGTCT
GTAAGCGGATGCCGGGAGCAGACAAGCCCGTCAGGGCGCGTCAGCGGGTGTTGGCGGGTGTCGGGGCTGG
CTTAACTATGCGGCATCAGAGCAGATTGTACTGAGAGTGCACCATATCGACTACGTCGTAAGGCCGTTTC
TGACAGAGTAAAATTCTTGAGGGAACTTTCACCATTATGGGAAATGGTTCAAGAAGGTATTGACTTAAAC
TCCATCAAATGGTCAGGTCATTGAGTGTTTTTTATTTGTTGTATTTTTTTTTTTTTAGAGAAAATCCTCC
AATATCAAATTAGGAATCGTAGTTTCATGATTTTCTGTTACACCTAACTTTTTGTGTGGTGCCCTCCTCC
TTGTCAATATTAATGTTAAAGTGCAATTCTTTTTCCTTATCACGTTGAGCCATTAGTATCAATTTGCTTA
CCTGTATTCCTTTACTATCCTCCTTTTTCTCCTTCTTGATAAATGTATGTAGATTGCGTATATAGTTTCG
TCTACCCTATGAACATATTCCATTTTGTAATTTCGTGTCGTTTCTATTATGAATTTCATTTATAAAGTTT
ATGTACAAATATCATAAAAAAAGAGAATCTTTTTAAGCAAGGATTTTCTTAACTTCTTCGGCGACAGCAT
CACCGACTTCGGTGGTACTGTTGGAACCACCTAAATCACCAGTTCTGATACCTGCATCCAAAACCTTTTT
AACTGCATCTTCAATGGCCTTACCTTCTTCAGGCAAGTTCAATGACAATTTCAACATCATTGCAGCAGAC
AAGATAGTGGCGATAGGGTCAACCTTATTCTTTGGCAAATCTGGAGCAGAACCGTGGCATGGTTCGTACA
AACCAAATGCGGTGTTCTTGTCTGGCAAAGAGGCCAAGGACGCAGATGGCAACAAACCCAAGGAACCTGG
GATAACGGAGGCTTCATCGGAGATGATATCACCAAACATGTTGCTGGTGATTATAATACCATTTAGGTGG
GTTGGGTTCTTAACTAGGATCATGGCGGCAGAATCAATCAATTGATGTTGAACCTTCAATGTAGGGAATT
CGTTCTTGATGGTTTCCTCCACAGTTTTTCTCCATAATCTTGAAGAGGCCAAAACATTAGCTTTATCCAA
GGACCAAATAGGCAATGGTGGCTCATGTTGTAGGGCCATGAAAGCGGCCATTCTTGTGATTCTTTGCACT
TCTGGAACGGTGTATTGTTCACTATCCCAAGCGACACCATCACCATCGTCTTCCTTTCTCTTACCAAAGT
AAATACCTCCCACTAATTCTCTGACAACAACGAAGTCAGTACCTTTAGCAAATTGTGGCTTGATTGGAGA
TAAGTCTAAAAGAGAGTCGGATGCAAAGTTACATGGTCTTAAGTTGGCGTACAATTGAAGTTCTTTACGG
ATTTTTAGTAAACCTTGTTCAGGTCTAACACTACCGGTACCCCATTTAGGACCACCCACAGCACCTAACA
AAACGGCATCAACCTTCTTGGAGGCTTCCAGCGCCTCATCTGGAAGTGGGACACCTGTAGCATCGATAGC
AGCACCACCAATTAAATGATTTTCGAAATCGAACTTGACATTGGAACGAACATCAGAAATAGCTTTAAGA
ACCTTAATGGCTTCGGCTGTGATTTCTTGACCAACGTGGTCACCTGGCAAAACGACGATCTTCTTAGGGG
CAGACATAGGGGCAGACATTAGAATGGTATATCCTTGAAATATATATATATATTGCTGAAATGTAAAAGG
TAAGAAAAGTTAGAAAGTAAGACGATTGCTAACCACCTATTGGAAAAAACAATAGGTCCTTAAATAATAT
TGTCAACTTCAAGTATTGTGATGCAAGCATTTAGTCATGAACGCTTCTCTATTCTATATGAAAAGCCGGT
TCCGGCCTCTCACCTTTCCTTTTTCTCCCAATTTTTCAGTTGAAAAAGGTATATGCGTCAGGCGACCTCT
GAAATTAACAAAAAATTTCCAGTCATCGAATTTGATTCTGTGCGATAGCGCCCCTGTGTGTTCTCGTTAT
GTTGAGGAAAAAAATAATGGTTGCTAAGAGATTCGAACTCTTGCATCTTACGATACCTGAGTATTCCCAC
AGTTAACTGCGGTCAAGATATTTCTTGAATCAGGCGCCTTAGACCGCTCGGCCAAACAACCAATTACTTG
TTGAGAAATAGAGTATAATTATCCTATAAATATAACGTTTTTGAACACACATGAACAAGGAAGTACAGGA
CAATTGATTTTGAAGAGAATGTGGATTTTGATGTAATTGTTGGGATTCCATTTTTAATAAGGCAATAATA
TTAGGTATGTGGATATACTAGAAGTTCTCCTCGAGGGTCGATATGCGGTGTGAAATACCGCACAGATGCG
TAAGGAGAAAATACCGCATCAGGAAATTGTAAACGTTAATATTTTGTTAAAATTCGCGTTAAATTTTTGT
TAAATCAGCTCATTTTTTAACCAATAGGCCGAAATCGGCAAAATCCCTTATAAATCAAAAGAATAGACCG
AGATAGGGT
[37 nt withheld, positions 2600-2636]
AAAGAACGTGGACTCCAACGTCAAAGG
[49 nt withheld, positions 2664-2712]
T
[91 nt withheld, positions 2714-2804]
G
[124 nt withheld, positions 2806-2929]
CGCGCCATTCGCCATTCAGGCTGCGCAACTGTTGGGAAGGGCGATCGGTGCGGGCCTCTTCGCTATTACG
CCAGCTGGCGAAGGGGGGATGTGCTGCAAGGCGATTAAGTTGGGTAACGCCAGGGTTTTCCCAGTCACGA
CGTTGTAAAACGACGGCCAGTGAATTGTAATACGACTCACTATAGGGCGAATTGGAGCTCTAGTACGGAT
TAGAAGCCGCCGAGCGGGCGACAGCCCTCCGACGGAAGACTCTCCTCCGTGCGTCCTCGTCTTCACCGGT
CGCGTTCCTGAAACGCAGATGTGCCTCGCGCCGCACTGCTCCGAACAATAAAGATTCTACAATACTAGCT
TTTATGGTTATGAAGAGGAAAAATTGGCAGTAACCTGGCCCCACAAACCTTCAAATTAACGAATCAAATT
AACAACCATAGGATGATAATGCGATTAGTTTTTTAGCCTTATTTCTGGGGTAATTAATCAGCGAAGCGAT
GATTTTTGATCTATTAACAGATATATAAATGGAAAAGCTGCATAACCACTTTAACTAATACTTTCAACAT
TTTCAGTTTGTATTACTTCTTATTCAAATGTCATAAAAGTATCAACAAAAAATTGTTAATATACCTCTAT
ACTTTAACGTCAAGGAGAAAAAACCCCGGATTCTAGAACTAGTGGATCCCCCATCACAAGTTTGTACAAA
AAAGCTGAACGAGAAACGTAAAATGATATAAATATCAATATATTAAATTAGATTTTGCATAAAAAACAGA
CTACATAATACTGTAAAACACAACATATCCAGTCACTATGGCGGCCGCATTAGGCACCCCAGGCTTTACA
CTTTATGCTTCCGGCTCGTATAATGTGTGGATTTTGAGTTAGGATCCGTCGAGATTTTCAGGAGCTAAGG
AAGCTAAAATGGAGAAAAAAATCACTGGATATACCACCGTTGATATATCCCAATGGCATCGTAAAGAACA
TTTTGAGGCATTTCAGTCAGTTGCTCAATGTACCTATAACCAGACCGTTCAGCTGGATATTACGGCCTTT
TTAAAGACCGTAAAGAAAAATAAGCACAAGTTTTATCCGGCCTTTATTCACATTCTTGCCCGCCTGATGA
ATGCTCATCCGGAATTCCGTATGGCAATGAAAGACGGTGAGCTGGTGATATGGGATAGTGTTCACCCTTG
TTACACCGTTTTCCATGAGCAAACTGAAACGTTTTCATCGCTCTGGAGTGAATACCACGACGATTTCCGG
CAGTTTCTACACATATATTCGCAAGATGTGGCGTGTTACGGTGAAAACCTGGCCTATTTCCCTAAAGGGT
TTATTGAGAATATGTTTTTCGTCTCAGCCAATCCCTGGGTGAGTTTCACCAGTTTTGATTTAAACGTGGC
CAATATGGACAACTTCTTCGCCCCCGTTTTCACCATGGGCAAATATTATACGCAAGGCGACAAGGTGCTG
ATGCCGCTGGCGATTCAGGTTCATCATGCCGTCTGTGATGGCTTCCATGTCGGCAGAATGCTTAATGAAT
TACAACAGTACTGCGATGAGTGGCAGGGCGGGGCGTAAACGCCGCGTGGATCCGGCTTACTAAAAGCCAG
ATAACAGTATGCGTATTTGCGCGCTGATTTTTGCGGTATAAGAATATATACTGATATGTATACCCGAAGT
ATGTCAAAAAGAGGTATGCTATGAAGCAGCGTATTACAGTGACAGTTGACAGCGACAGCTATCAGTTGCT
CAAGGCATATATGATGTCAATATCTCCGGTCTGGTAAGCACAACCATGCAGAATGAAGCCCGTCGTCTGC
GTGCCGAACGCTGGAAAGCGGAAAATCAGGAAGGGATGGCTGAGGTCGCCCGGTTTATTGAAATGAACGG
CTCTTTTGCTGACGAGAACAGGGGCTGGTGAAATGCAGTTTAAGGTTTACACCTATAAAAGAGAGAGCCG
TTATCGTCTGTTTGTGGATGTACAGAGTGATATTATTGACACGCCCGGGCGACGGATGGTGATCCCCCTG
GCCAGTGCACGTCTGCTGTCAGATAAAGTCTCCCGTGAACTTTACCCGGTGGTGCATATCGGGGATGAAA
GCTGGCGCATGATGACCACCGATATGGCCAGTGTGCCGGTCTCCGTTATCGGGGAAGAAGTGGCTGATCT
CAGCCACCGCGAAAATGACATCAAAAACGCCATTAACCTGATGTTCTGGGGAATATAAATGTCAGGCTCC
CTTATACACAGCCAGTCTGCAGGTCGACCATAGTGACTGGATATGTTGTGTTTTACAGTATTATGTAGTC
TGTTTTTTATGCAAAATCTAATTTAATATATTGATATTTATATCATTTTACGTTTCTCGTTCAGCTTTCT
TGTACAAAGTGGTGATGGGCTGCAGGAATTCGATATCAAGCTTAATGGTGAGCAAGGGCGAGGAGCTGTT
CACCGGGGTGGTGCCCATCCTGGTCGAGCTGGACGGCGACGTAAACGGCCACAAGTTCAGCGTGTCCGGC
GAGGGCGAGGGCGATGCCACCTACGGCAAGCTGACCCTGAAGTTCATCTGCACCACCGGCAAGCTGCCCG
TGCCCTGGCCCACCCTCGTGACCACCCTGACCTGGGGCGTGCAGTGCTTCGCCCGCTACCCCGACCACAT
GAAGCAGCACGACTTCTTCAAGTCCGCCATGCCCGAAGGCTACGTCCAGGAGCGCACCATCTTCTTCAAG
GACGACGGCAACTACAAGACCCGCGCCGAGGTGAAGTTCGAGGGCGACACCCTGGTGAACCGCATCGAGC
TGAAGGGCATCGACTTCAAGGAGGACGGCAACATCCTGGGGCACAAGCTGGAGTACAACTACATCAGCGA
CAACGTCTATATCACCGCCGACAAGCAGAAGAACGGCATCAAGGCCAACTTCAAGATCCGCCACAACATC
GAGGACGGCAGCGTGCAGCTCGCCGACCACTACCAGCAGAACACCCCCATCGGCGACGGCCCCGTGCTGC
TGCCCGACAACCACTACCTGAGCACCCAGTCCAAGCTGAGCAAAGACCCCAACGAGAAGCGCGATCACAT
GGTCCTGCTGGAGTTCGTGACCGCCGCCGGGATCACTCTCGGCATGGACGAGCTGTACAAGTAACTCGAG
TCATGTAATTAGTTATGTCACGCTTACATTCACGCCCTCCCCCCACATCCGCTCTAACCGAAAAGGAAGG
AGTTAGACAACCTGAAGTCTAGGTCCCTATTTATTTTTTTATAGTTATGTTAGTATTAAGAACGTTATTT
ATATTTCAAATTTTTCTTTTTTTTCTGTACAGACGCGTGTACGCATGTAACATTATACTGAAAACCTTGC
TTGAGAAGGTTTTGGGACGCTCGAAGGCTTTAATTTGCGGCCGGTACCCAGCTTTTGTTCCCTTTAGTGA
GGGTTAATTCCGAGCTTGGCGTAATCATGGTCATAGCTGTTTCCTGTGTGAAATTGTTATCCGCTCACAA
TTCCACACAACATAGGAGCCGGAAGCATAAAGTGTAAAGCCTGGGGTGCCTAATGAGTGAGGTAACTCAC
ATTAATTGCGTTGCGCTCACTGCCCGCTTTCCAGTCGGGAAACCTGTCGTGCCAGCTGCATTAATGAATC
GGCCAACGCGCGGGGAGAGGCGGTTTGCGTATTGGGCGCTCTTCCGCTTCCTCGCTCACTGACTCGCTGC
GCTCGGTCGTTCGGCTGCGGCGAGCGGTATCAGCTCACTCAAAGGCGGTAATACGGTTATCCACAGAATC
AGGGGATAACGCAGGAAAGAACATGTGAGCAAAAGGCCAGCAAAAGGCCAGGAACCGTAAAAAGGCCGCG
TTGCTGGCGTTTTTCCATAGGCTCGGCCCCCCTGACGAGCATCACAAAAATCGACGCTCAAGTCAGAGGT
GGCGAAACCCGACAGGACTATAAAGATACCAGGCGTTCCCCCCTGGAAGCTCCCTCGTGCGCTCTCCTGT
TCCGACCCTGCCGCTTACCGGATACCTGTCCGCCTTTCTCCCTTCGGGAAGCGTGGCGCTTTCTCAATGC
TCACGCTGTAGGTATCTCAGTTCGGTGTAGGTCGTTCGCTCCAAGCTGGGCTGTGTGCACGAACCCCCCG
TTCAGCCCGACCGCTGCGCCTTATCCGGTAACTATCGTCTTGAGTCCAACCCGGTAAGACACGACTTATC
GCCACTGGCAGCAGCCACTGGTAACAGGATTAGCAGAGCGAGGTATGTAGGCGGTGCTACAGAGTTCTTG
AAGTGGTGGCCTAACTACGGCTACACTAGAAGGACAGTATTTGGTATCTGCGCTCTGCTGAAGCCAGTTA
CCTTCGGAAAAAGAGTTGGTAGCTCTTGATCCGGCAAACAAACCACCGCTGGTAGCGGTGGTTTTTTTGT
TTGCAAGCAGCAGATTACGCGCAGAAAAAAAGGATCTCAAGAAGATCCTTTGATCTTTTCTACGGGGTCT
GACGCTCAGTGGAACGAAAACTCACGTTAAGGGATTTTGGTCATGAGATTATCAAAAAGGATCTTCACCT
AGATCCTTTTAAATTAAAAATGAAGTTTTAAATCAATCTAAAGTATATATGAGTAAACTTGGTCTGACAG
TTACCAATGCTTAATCAGTGAGGCACCTATCTCAGCGATCTGTCTATTTCGTTCATCCATAGTTGCCTGA
CTGCCCGTCGTGTAGATAACTACGATACGGGAGGGCTTACCATCTGGCCCCAGTGCTGCAATGATACCGC
GAGACCCACGCTCACCGGCTCCAGATTTATCAGCAATAAACCAGCCAGCCGGAAGGGCCGAGCGCAGAAG
TGGTCCTGCAACTTTATCCGCCTCCATCCAGTCTATTAATTGTTGCCGGGAAGCTAGAGTAAGTAGTTCG
CCAGTTAATAGTTTGCGCAACGTTGTTGCCATTGCTACAGGCATCGTGGTGTCACGCTCGTCGTTTGGTA
TGGCTTCATTCAGCTCCGGTTCCCAACGATCAAGGCGAGTTACATGATCCCCCATGTTGTGAAAAAAAGC
GGTTAGCTCCTTCGGTCCTCCGATCGTTGTCAGAAGTAAGTTGGCCGCAGTGTTATCACTCATGGTTATG
GCAGCACTGCATAATTCTCTTACTGTCATGCCATCCGTAAGATGCTTTTCTGTGACTGGTGAGTACTCAA
CCAAGTCATTCTGAGAATAGTGTATGCGGCGACCGAGTTGCTCTTGCCCGGCGTCAATACGGGATAATAC
CGCGCCACATAGCAGAACTTTAAAAGTGCTCATCATTGGAAAACGTTCTTCGGGGCGAAAACTCTCAAGG
ATCTTACCGCTGTTGAGATCCAGTTCGATGTAACCCACTCGTGCACCCAACTGATCTTCAGCATCTTTTA
CTTTCACCAGCGTTTCTGGGTGAGCAAAAACAGGAAGGCAAAATGCCGCAAAAAAGGGAATAAGGGCGAC
ACGGAAATGTTGAATACTCATACTCTTCCTTTTTCAATATTATTGAAGCATTTATCAGGGTTATTGTCTC
ATGAGCGGATACATATTTGAATGTATTTAGAAAAATAAACAAATAGGGGTTCCGCGCACATTTCCCCGAA
AAGTGCCACCTGACGTCTAAGAAACCATTATTATCATGACATTAACCTATAAAAATAGGCGTATCACGAG
GCCCTTTCGTC
Features (pLannotate 1.2.2; 30 found; start..end, strand, type, name):
    137..187     +  misc_feature   bom (fragment): basis of mobility region from pBR322
    200..301     +  CDS            NFS1 (fragment): NFS1_YEAST - Also known as SPL1 From Saccharomyces cerevisiae (strain ATCC 204508 / S288c) (Baker's yeast).
    663..1757    -  CDS            LEU2: 3-isopropylmalate dehydrogenase, required for leucine biosynthesis; S. cerevisiae LEU2; yeast auxotrophic marker
   1770..2174    -  promoter       LEU2 promoter: S. cerevisiae LEU2
   2314..2391    -  CDS            YO192_YEAST (fragment): Experimental evidence at protein level: Swiss-Prot protein existence level 1. From Saccharomyces cerevisiae (strain ATCC 204508 / S288c) (Baker's yeast).
   2421..2473    +  misc_feature   bom (fragment): basis of mobility region from pBR322
   2474..2929    -  rep_origin     f1 ori (sequence partly withheld): f1 bacteriophage origin of replication; arrow indicates direction of (+) strand synthesis
   2937..3094    -  CDS            lacZα (fragment): LacZα fragment of β-galactosidase; lacZ fragment
   3097..3115    +  promoter       T7 promoter: promoter for bacteriophage T7 RNA polymerase
   3135..3576    +  promoter       GAL1 promoter: S. cerevisiae GAL1; inducible promoter, regulated by Gal4
   3591..3611    +  misc_feature   MCS (fragment): pBluescript multiple cloning site
   3615..3739    +  protein_bind   attR1: mutant version of attR; recombination site for the Gateway® LR reaction LR Clonase™
   3764..3794    +  promoter       lac UV5 promoter: E. coli lac promoter with an "up" mutation
   3818..3847    +  promoter       cat promoter (fragment): promoter of the E. coli cat gene encoding chloramphenicol acetyltransferase
   3848..4507    +  CDS            CmR: chloramphenicol acetyltransferase; cat; confers resistance to chloramphenicol
   4689..4847    +  CDS            ccdA (fragment): CCDA_ECO57 - Also known as H, letA. Experimental evidence at protein level: Swiss-Prot protein existence level 1. Antitoxin component of a type II toxin-antitoxin (TA) system which inhibits the post-segregational killing (PSK) of plasmid-free cells, also referred to as a plasmid addiction system. Binds to and blocks the activity of CcdB; will also remove bound CcdB protein from the CcdB-GyrA complex by forming a CcdA-CcdB complex, a process termed rejuvenation. Functions as a transcriptional corepressor for the ccdAB operon, repression also requires CcdB (By similarity). From Escherichia coli
   4852..5154    +  CDS            ccdB: CCDB_ECOLI - Also known as G, letB, letD. Experimental evidence at protein level: Swiss-Prot protein existence level 1. Toxic component of a type II toxin-antitoxin (TA) system, functioning in plasmid maintainence. Responsible for the post- segregational killing (PSK) of plasmid-free cells, also referred to as a plasmid addiction system. Half-life of over 2 hours. Cell killing by CcdB is accompanied by filamentation, defects in chromosome and plasmid segregation, defects in cell division, formation of anucleate cells, decreased DNA synthesis and plasmid loss. Interferes with the activity of DN
   5198..5322    -  protein_bind   attR2: mutant version of attR; recombination site for the Gateway® LR reaction LR Clonase™
   5326..5353    +  misc_feature   MCS (fragment): pBluescript multiple cloning site
   5354..6073    +  CDS            mCerulean: enhanced monomeric variant of CFP (Rizzo et al., 2004) mammalian codon-optimized
   6080..6327    +  terminator     CYC1 terminator: S. cerevisiae CYC1; transcription terminator for CYC1
   6350..6368    -  promoter       T3 promoter: promoter for bacteriophage T3 RNA polymerase
   6413..6429    -  protein_bind   lac operator: The lac repressor binds to the lac operator to inhibit transcription in E. coli. This inhibition can be relieved by adding lactose or isopropyl-β-D-thiogalactopyranoside (IPTG). lac repressor encoded by lacI
   6437..6467    -  promoter       lac promoter: promoter for the E. coli lac operon
   6482..6503    -  protein_bind   CAP binding site: CAP binding activates transcription in the presence of cAMP. E. coli catabolite activator protein
   6516..6608    -  CDS            lacI (fragment): lac repressor; lacI; The lac repressor binds to the lac operator to inhibit transcription in E. coli. This inhibition can be relieved by adding lactose or isopropyl-β-D-thiogalactopyranoside (IPTG).
   6791..7379    -  rep_origin     ori: high-copy-number ColE1/pMB1/pBR322/pUC origin of replication
   7550..8410    -  CDS            AmpR: β-lactamase; bla; confers resistance to ampicillin, carbenicillin, and related antibiotics
   8411..8515    -  promoter       AmpR promoter: bla
   8610..35      +  CDS            rop (fragment) (across the origin): Rop protein, which maintains plasmids at low copy number; rop
