[The description below was written by a language model from this plasmid's Addgene catalogue record and pLannotate feature annotations shown in this document.]
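Description:
pAG305GAL-ccdB-Cerulean is an empty Gateway destination vector for galactose-inducible protein expression in Saccharomyces cerevisiae, built on the pRS305 backbone. It is an integrating plasmid: the feature table shows no yeast replication origin or centromere, so stable maintenance in yeast depends on insertion into the genome, with the LEU2 gene and its native promoter providing selection in leucine auxotrophs. In E. coli it replicates from a high-copy ColE1/pUC-type origin and carries ampicillin resistance. An f1 origin and remnants of the pBluescript-derived lacZα/MCS region, flanked by T7 and T3 promoters, are also present.

The expression unit consists of the Gal4-regulated GAL1 promoter, a Gateway cassette bounded by attR1 and attR2, an in-frame mCerulean (monomeric cyan fluorescent protein) coding sequence, and the CYC1 transcription terminator. The cassette contains a chloramphenicol resistance gene and the ccdB toxin gene, which poisons DNA gyrase. The empty vector must therefore be propagated in a ccdB-tolerant strain, under both chloramphenicol and ampicillin selection. In an LR recombination reaction with an entry clone, the CmR-ccdB segment is replaced by the gene of interest. Loss of ccdB gives counter-selection against unrecombined vector in ordinary E. coli strains. An open reading frame lacking a stop codon is then expressed as a C-terminal Cerulean fusion under galactose control.

The plasmid belongs to a suite of yeast Gateway vectors designed for high-throughput genetic analysis. It suits inducible expression and fluorescence localisation of proteins from an integrated copy. The depositor notes that the full sequence is provided for reference only and may not match the physical plasmid exactly.
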