Addgene plasmid #14377: pAG305GAL-ccdB-Cerulean
Purpose: (Empty Backbone)
Depositing lab: Susan Lindquist. Depositing organization: Whitehead Institute for Biomedical Research. Publication: A suite of Gateway cloning vectors for high-throughput genetic analysis in Saccharomyces cerevisiae. Alberti S, Gitler AD, Lindquist S. Yeast. 2007 Oct . 24(10):913-9. 10.1002/yea.1502 PubMed 17583893.
Backbone
  Vector backbone: pRS305
  Vector type: Yeast Expression ; Gateway Destination
  Selectable markers: LEU2
Growth in bacteria
  Bacterial resistance: Chloramphenicol and Ampicillin, 25 & 100 μg/mL
  Growth temperature: 37°C
  Growth strain: ccdB Survival
  Growth instructions: DB3.1, ccdB Survival
  Copy number: Unknown
Gene/Insert
  Gene/Insert name: None
  Tag / fusion protein: Cerulean (C terminal on backbone)
  Cloning method: Gateway Cloning
  Sequencing primers: 5′ GAL1
Terms and licenses: Academic/Nonprofit Terms; Industry Terms: Not Available to Industry
Depositor comments: Type of plasmid: integrating. This plasmid contains the Gateway technology from Invitrogen; Invitrogen requires purchasing of Gateway Clonase for carrying out the Gateway recombinational cloning reaction http://www.invitrogen.com Please note that the full plasmid sequence is provided as a reference only, and may not match the exact sequence of the plasmid.
How to cite: pAG305GAL-ccdB-Cerulean was a gift from Susan Lindquist (Addgene plasmid # 14377 ; http://n2t.net/addgene:14377 ; RRID:Addgene_14377)
