>Addgene plasmid #14377 | pAG305GAL-ccdB-Cerulean | addgene partial sequence | sequence record 21013 | 14377 with pRS_marker
TTCTTGAGGGAACTTTCACCATTATGGGAAATGGTTCAAGAAGGTATTGACTTAAACTCCATCAAATGGT
CAGGTCATTGAGTGTTTTTTATTTGTTGTATTTTTTTTTTTTTAGAGAAAATCCTCCAATATATAAATTA
GGAATCATAGTTTCATGATTTTCTGTTACACCTAACTTTTTGTGTGGTGCCCTCCTCCTTGTCAATATTA
ATGTTAAAGTGCAATTCTTTTTCCTTATCACGTTGAGCCATTAGTATCAATTTGCTTACCTGTATTCCTT
TACATCCTCCTTTTTCTCCTTCTTGATAAATGTATGTAGATTGCGTATATAGTTTCGTCTACCCTATGAA
CATATTCCATTTTGTAATTTCGTGTCGTTTCTATTATGAATTTCATTTATAAAGTTTATGTACAAATATC
ATAAAAAAAGAGAATCTTTTTAAGCAAGGATTTTCTTAACTTCTTCGGCGACAGCATCACCGACTTCGGT
GGTACTGTTGGAACCACCTAAATCACCAGTTCTGATACCTGCATCCAAAACCTTTTTAACTGCATCTTCA
ATGGCCTTACCTTCTTCAGGCAAGTTCAATGACAATTTCAACATCATTGCAGCAGACAAGATAGTGGCGA
TAGGGTTGACCTTATTCTTTGGCAAATC
