>Addgene plasmid #14377 | pAG305GAL-ccdB-Cerulean | addgene partial sequence | sequence record 21014 | 14377 with GW5
TAAAGTGTAAAGCCTGGGGGTGCCTAATGCGGCCGCCATAGTGACTGGATATGTTGTGTTTTACAGTATT
ATGTAGTCTGTTTTTTATGCAAAATCTAATTTAATATATTGATATTTATATCATTTTACGTTTCTCGTTC
AGCTTTTTTGTACAAACTTGTGATGGGGGATCCACTAGTTCTAGAATCCGGGGTTTTTTCTCCTTGACGT
TAAAGTATAGAGGTATATTAACAATTTTTTGTTGATACTTTTATTACATTTGAATAAGAAGTAATACAAA
CCGAAAATGTTGAAAGTATTAGTTAAAGTGGTTATGCAGTTTTTGCATTTATATATCTGTTAATAGATCA
AAAATCATCGCTTCGCTGATTAATTACCCCAGAAATAAGGCTAAAAAACTAATCGCATTATCATCCTATG
GTTGTTAATTTGATTCGTTCATTTGAAGGTTTGTGGGGCCAGGTTACTGCCAATTTTTCCTCTTCATAAC
CATAAAAGCTAGTATTGTAGAATCTTTATTGTTCGGAGCAGTGCGGCGCGAGGCACATCTGCGTTTCAGG
AACGCGACCGGTGAAGACGAGGACGCACGGAAGAAAGTCTTCCTTCGGAGGGCTGTCACCCGCTCGGCGG
CTTCTAATCCGTACTAGAGCTCCAATTCGCCCTATAG
