>Addgene plasmid #14377 | pAG305GAL-ccdB-Cerulean | addgene partial sequence | sequence record 21015 | 14377 with GW3
GACATCAAAAACGCCATTAACCTGATGTTCTGGGGAATATAAATGTCAGGCTCCCTTATACACAGCCAGT
CTGCAGGTCGACCATAGTGACTGGATATGTTGTGTTTTACAGTATTATGTAGTCTGTTTTTTATGCAAAA
TCTAATTTAATATATTGATATTTATATCATTTTACGTTTCTCGTTCAGCTTTCTTGTACAAAGTGGTGAT
GGGCTGCAGGAATTCGATATCAAGCTTAATGGTGAGCAAGGGCGAGGAGCTGTTCACCGGGGTGGTGCCC
ATCCTGGTCGAGCTGGACGGCGACGTAAACGGCCACAAGTTCAGCGTGTCCGGCGAGGGCGAGGGCGATG
CCACCTACGGCAAGCTGACCCTGAAGTTCATCTGCACCACCGGCAAGCTGCCCGTGCCCTGGCCCACCCT
CGTGACCACCCTGACCTGGGGCGTGCAGTGCTTCGCCCGCTACCCCGACCACATGAAGCAGCACGACTTC
TTCAAGTCCGCCATGCCCGAAGGCTACGTCCAGGAGCGCACCATCTTCTTCAAGGACGACGGCAACTACA
AGACCCGCGCCGAGGTGAAGTTCGAGGGCGACACCCTGGTGAACCGCATCGAGCTG
